>Addgene plasmid #196854 | pBactin-td-mCherry-Cdk5rap2-CTD | addgene full sequence | sequence record 391811 | Addgene NGS Result
CCCCCCCTCCCCACCCCCAATTTTGTATTTATTTATTTTTTAATTATTTTGTGCAGCGATGGGGGCGGGG
GGGGGGGGGGCGCGCGCCAGGCGGGGCGGGGCGGGGCGRGGGGCGGGGCGGGGCGAGGCGGAGAGGTGCG
GCGGCAGCCAATCAGAGCGGCGCGCTCCGAAAGTTTCCTTTTATGGCGAGGCGGCGGCGGCGGCGGCCCT
ATAAAAAGCGAAGCGCGCGGCGGGCGGGAGTCGCTGCGCGCTGCCTTCGCCCCGTGCCCCGCTCCGCCGC
CGCCTCGCGCCGCCCGCCCCGGCTCTGACTGACCGCGTTACTCCCACAGGTGAGCGGGCGGGACGGCCCT
TCTCCTCCGGGCTGTAATTAGCGCTTGGTTTAATGACGGCTCGTTTCTTTTCTGTGGCTGCGTGAAAGCC
TTAAAGGGCTCCGGGAGGGCCCTTTGTGCGGGGGGGAGCGGCTCGGGGGGTGCGTGCGTGTGTGTGTGCG
TGGGGAGCGCCGCGTGCGGCTCCGCGCTGCCCGGCGGCTGTGAGCGCTGCGGGCGCGGCGCGGGGCTTTG
TGCGCTCCGCAGTGTGCGCGAGGGGAGCGCGGCCGGGGGCGGTGCCCCGCGGTGCGGGGGGGGCTGCGAG
GGGAACAAAGGCTGCGTGCGGGGTGTGTGCGKGGGGGGGTGAGCAGGGGGTGTGGGCGCGGCGGTCGGGC
TGTAACCCCCCCCTGCACCCCCCTCCCCGAGTTGCTGAGCACGGCCCGGCTTCGGGTGCGGGGCTCCGTG
CGGGGCGTGGCGCGGGGCTCGCCGTGCCGGGCGGGGGGTGGCGGCAGGTGGGGGTGCCGGGCGGGGCGGG
GCCGCCTCGGGCCGGGGAGGGCTCGGGGGAGGGGCGCGGCGGCCCCCGGAGCGCCGGCGGCTGTCGAGGC
GCGGCGAGCCGCAGCCATTGCCTTTTATGGTAATCGTGCGAGAGGGCGCAGGGACTTCCTTTGTCCCAAA
TCTGTGCGGAGCCGAAATCTGGGAGGCGCCGCCGCACCCCCTCTAGCGGGCGCGGGGCGAAGCGGTGCGG
CGCCGGCAGGAAGGAAATGGGCGGGGAGGGCCTTCGTGCGTCGCCGCGCCGCCGTCCCCTTCTCCATCTC
CAGCCTCGGGGCTGTCCGCAGGGGGACGGCTGCCTTCGGGGGGGACGGGGCAGGGCGGGGTTCGGCTTCT
GGCGTGTGACCGGCGGGGTTTATATCTTCCCTTCTCTGTTCCTCCGCAGCCCCCAAGCTAGCAGCCACCA
TGGTCAGCAAAGGGGAAGAGGATAACATGGCCATCATCAAAGAGTTCATGCGGTTCAAGGTGCACATGGA
AGGCAGCGTGAACGGACATGAGTTCGAGATCGAAGGAGAAGGAGAGGGACGCCCTTACGAGGGAACTCAG
ACCGCAAAGCTGAAAGTGACTAAGGGTGGCCCTCTGCCGTTTGCGTGGGACATTCTGTCCCCGCAATTCA
TGTATGGCTCAAAAGCCTACGTCAAACACCCAGCTGACATCCCAGACTACCTGAAACTCAGCTTTCCGGA
AGGATTCAAGTGGGAACGCGTCATGAATTTCGAAGATGGCGGAGTGGTCACCGTGACTCAAGACAGCTCG
TTGCAAGACGGGGAGTTTATCTACAAGGTGAAGCTCCGGGGAACTAACTTCCCATCAGACGGTCCGGTCA
TGCAGAAAAAGACGATGGGTTGGGAAGCCTCCTCGGAGAGAATGTACCCAGAGGACGGCGCGCTGAAGGG
TGAAATCAAACAGAGACTCAAACTGAAAGATGGAGGACACTACGACGCGGAAGTCAAGACCACCTACAAG
GCAAAGAAACCAGTGCAGTTGCCAGGAGCGTACAACGTGAACATCAAACTTGATATCACCTCGCACAACG
AAGATTACACCATTGTGGAGCAATACGAACGGGCGGAAGGAAGGCATTCGACCGGGGGAATGGACGAATT
ATACAAGGGCTCCGGGAGCGGAATGGTGAGCAAGGGAGAAGAAGATAACATGGCTATTATCAAGGAATTT
ATGCGCTTCAAGGTTCATATGGAGGGCTCAGTGAACGGGCACGAATTTGAAATCGAGGGAGAGGGAGAAG
GCAGACCGTACGAAGGCACCCAGACTGCTAAGCTGAAGGTTACTAAGGGAGGACCTCTGCCCTTCGCATG
GGACATCCTTTCGCCGCAGTTCATGTACGGTTCCAAGGCTTATGTGAAGCACCCGGCAGACATTCCGGAT
TACCTGAAGCTGTCATTCCCTGAGGGCTTTAAGTGGGAGCGCGTGATGAACTTTGAAGATGGTGGAGTGG
TGACTGTGACCCAAGACTCCTCCCTGCAAGATGGGGAGTTCATCTACAAAGTCAAGTTGCGCGGAACTAA
TTTCCCTTCGGACGGGCCGGTGATGCAGAAGAAAACTATGGGATGGGAAGCTTCATCGGAAAGGATGTAC
CCCGAGGACGGAGCCCTGAAAGGGGAGATCAAGCAGCGGCTCAAGCTCAAGGATGGCGGTCATTACGACG
CCGAAGTCAAGACCACGTACAAGGCCAAGAAGCCGGTGCAGCTCCCTGGCGCGTACAATGTCAATATCAA
GCTCGACATCACGTCCCATAATGAGGATTATACTATCGTGGAACAGTACGAGCGCGCCGAAGGACGGCAC
TCAACCGGAGGAATGGACGAGCTGTACAAGAGATCTCACATGCTGTGCCTGATTGAGGACTATGATGCCC
TCTATAAGCAGATCAGCTGGGGCCAGACACTGCTTGCCAAGATGGATATTCAAACCCAAGAGGCTCTGAG
CCCCACAAGTCAGAAGCTGGGACCAAAGGCTTCATTCTCTGTGCCTCTGAGCAAGTTTCTCTCCAGCATG
AACACAGCCAAGCTGATCCTGGAAAAAGCCTCCAGGTTGCTGAAGCTCTTCTGGAGGGTCTCTGTCCCCA
CCAACGGCCAGTGTTCCCTTCACTGTGACCAGATTGGAGAAATGAAGGCAGAGATCACCAAACTACACAA
AAAATTGTTTGAACAAGAAAAGAAGCTGCAGAACACAGCAAAACTTCTGCAGCAGAGCAAGCACCAGGAG
AAAATCATCTTTGATCAGTTGGTCATCACCCACCAAGTCCTTCGGAAAGCCAGGGGAAACCTGGAGCTCA
GGCCTAGAGCTGCCCATCCAGGAACATCCAGTCCCAGCAGACCGGGCTCATGAGTCGACGGTACCGCGGG
CCCGGGATCCACCGGATCTAGATAAGTAATGATCATAATCAGCCATATCACATCTGTAGAGGTTTTACTT
GCTTTAAAAAACCTCCCACACCTCCCCCTGAACCTGAAACATAAAATGAATGCAATTGTTGTTGTTAACT
TGTTTATTGCAGCTTATAATGGTTACAAATAAAGCAATAGCATCACAAATTTCACAAATAAAGCATTTTT
TTCACTGCATTCTAGTTGTGGTTTGTCCAAACTCATCAATGTATCTTATCATGTCTGGATCAATTCGTAA
TCATGTCATAGCTGTTTCCTGTGTGAAATTGTTATCCGCTCACAATTCCACACAACATACGAGCCGGAAG
CATAAAGTGTAAAGCCTGGGGTGCCTAATGAGTGAGCTAACTCACATTAATTGCGTTGCGCTCACTGCCC
GCTTTCCAGTCGGGAAACCTGTCGTGCCAGCTGCATTAATGAATCGGCCAACGCGCGGGGAGAGGCGGTT
TGCGTATTGGGCGCTCTTCCGCTTCCTCGCTCACTGACTCGCTGCGCTCGGTCGTTCGGCTGCGGCGAGC
GGTATCAGCTCACTCAAAGGCGGTAATACGGTTATCCACAGAATCAGGGGATAACGCAGGAAAGAACATG
TGAGCAAAAGGCCAGCAAAAGGCCAGGAACCGTAAAAAGGCCGCGTTGCTGGCGTTTTTCCATAGGCTCC
GCCCCCCTGACGAGCATCACAAAAATCGACGCTCAAGTCAGAGGTGGCGAAACCCGACAGGACTATAAAG
ATACCAGGCGTTTCCCCCTGGAAGCTCCCTCGTGCGCTCTCCTGTTCCGACCCTGCCGCTTACCGGATAC
CTGTCCGCCTTTCTCCCTTCGGGAAGCGTGGCGCTTTCTCATAGCTCACGCTGTAGGTATCTCAGTTCGG
TGTAGGTCGTTCGCTCCAAGCTGGGCTGTGTGCACGAACCCCCCGTTCAGCCCGACCGCTGCGCCTTATC
CGGTAACTATCGTCTTGAGTCCAACCCGGTAAGACACGACTTATCGCCACTGGCAGCAGCCACTGGTAAC
AGGATTAGCAGAGCGAGGTATGTAGGCGGTGCTACAGAGTTCTTGAAGTGGTGGCCTAACTACGGCTACA
CTAGAAGAACAGTATTTGGTATCTGCGCTCTGCTGAAGCCAGTTACCTTCGGAAAAAGAGTTGGTAGCTC
TTGATCCGGCAAACAAACCACCGCTGGTAGCGGTGGTTTTTTTGTTTGCAAGCAGCAGATTACGCGCAGA
AAAAAAGGATCTCAAGAAGATCCTTTGATCTTTTCTACGGGGTCTGACGCTCAGTGGAACGAAAACTCAC
GTTAAGGGATTTTGGTCATGAGATTATCAAAAAGGATCTTCACCTAGATCCTTTTAAATTAAAAATGAAG
TTTTAAATCAATCTAAAGTATATATGAGTAAACTTGGTCTGACAGTTACCAATGCTTAATCAGTGAGGCA
CCTATCTCAGCGATCTGTCTATTTCGTTCATCCATAGTTGCCTGACTCCCCGTCGTGTAGATAACTACGA
TACGGGAGGGCTTACCATCTGGCCCCAGTGCTGCAATGATACCGCGAGACCCACGCTCACCGGCTCCAGA
TTTATCAGCAATAAACCAGCCAGCCGGAAGGGCCGAGCGCAGAAGTGGTCCTGCAACTTTATCCGCCTCC
ATCCAGTCTATTAATTGTTGCCGGGAAGCTAGAGTAAGTAGTTCGCCAGTTAATAGTTTGCGCAACGTTG
TTGCCATTGCTACAGGCATCGTGGTGTCACGCTCGTCGTTTGGTATGGCTTCATTCAGCTCCGGTTCCCA
ACGATCAAGGCGAGTTACATGATCCCCCATGTTGTGCAAAAAAGCGGTTAGCTCCTTCGGTCCTCCGATC
GTTGTCAGAAGTAAGTTGGCCGCAGTGTTATCACTCATGGTTATGGCAGCACTGCATAATTCTCTTACTG
TCATGCCATCCGTAAGATGCTTTTCTGTGACTGGTGAGTACTCAACCAAGTCATTCTGAGAATAGTGTAT
GCGGCGACCGAGTTGCTCTTGCCCGGCGTCAATACGGGATAATACCGCGCCACATAGCAGAACTTTAAAA
GTGCTCATCATTGGAAAACGTTCTTCGGGGCGAAAACTCTCAAGGATCTTACCGCTGTTGAGATCCAGTT
CGATGTAACCCACTCGTGCACCCAACTGATCTTCAGCATCTTTTACTTTCACCAGCGTTTCTGGGTGAGC
AAAAACAGGAAGGCAAAATGCCGCAAAAAAGGGAATAAGGGCGACACGGAAATGTTGAATACTCATACTC
TTCCTTTTTCAATATTATTGAAGCATTTATCAGGGTTATTGTCTCATGAGCGGATACATATTTGAATGTA
TTTAGAAAAATAAACAAATAGGGGTTCCGCGCACATTTCCCCGAAAAGTGCCACCTGACGTCTAAGAAAC
CATTATTATCATGACATTAACCTATAAAAATAGGCGTATCACGAGGCCCTTTCGTCTCGCGCGTTTCGGT
GATGACGGTGAAAACCTCTGACACATGCAGCTCCCGGAGACGGTCACAGCTTGTCTGTAAGCGGATGCCG
GGAGCAGACAAGCCCGTCAGGGCGCGTCAGCGGGTGTTGGCGGGTGTCGGGGCTGGCTTAACTATGCGGC
ATCAGAGCAGATTGTACTGAGAGTGCACCATATGCGGTGTGAAATACCGCACAGATGCGTAAGGAGAAAA
TACCGCATCAGGCGCCATTCGCCATTCAGGCTGCGCAACTGTTGGGAAGGGCGATCGGTGCGGGCCTCTT
CGCTATTACGCCAGCTGGCGAAAGGGGGATGTGCTGCAAGGCGATTAAGTTGGGTAACGCCAGGGTTTTC
CCAGTCACGACGTTGTAAAACGACGGCCAGTGCCAAGTTGGGATCTTTGCATTGGCCCACGGCTCTCAGG
ATGGGGATGCTCCCCTTCAGCACCCGGTTCCCCTTGGAAACTGATGGTCCTGGCTCTGTGGCATGGCAGT
GGCACTGTGAGGAGCCCCCTACCAGCAGCACACAGTGGGGTTGGCACTGCCACGCTCCGGATGCCGCGCT
CTGATCCAACCCCATAATCAAGGGAACCCGAATTGCCCCATCATTGCCCCCACCACCCCCATCCTGCCGG
GCCCTCACACCCCACGCTGCCTTCTGGTGACATTCCCCAGCCCAAACCCACGGCTTCATGGCTACCGCGG
GGCATTTCCCATTGCCGCCCCATTATCAGCTCTGCACACCTCCCGCTGTACCCATGCCTCGTGGCTGCCC
TTCTTTGACGTATAATCTTCTAATTAATACCCGGCCTTGTCAAAGTGGAGCACAAACGTTAATTAATTCC
CCAGCAGGCAGGTAATTAACAGTGTGACTCCCTTTTTGCTGCGAGTGGGGCTGATACAGAGAGATGTGGC
ACTATGGAGCCCACGGGGTCCTGGCACTGGGTGCCCACGGAGGTCCCCATGTGCTGCAGTGTCACCGCCT
CCGAGGAGACAGTATTGTCCCTGCGGTGTCCCTGCAGCTCAGCTCTGTCCACAGGGCCACCTCCAGTTTG
GAGGGGACACAATGCAGCCCCGATGCAACCCATCCTCGCAGCATCCCAGGGACAAAGACCCCACTGCAAG
ACCGCACACAGGGCTGGGTCCCGCTCCCCTAATATCTACAGTGCTTCTTGCATGGCCCCTTAATCAATGC
AGTTAATCAGCATGCGCTCATGCACCGCTCTGGAGCTGCAAAGCCCCTCGCAGCGCTGCTCACCAACACC
GCGCACCGCCCCGGCCCAGCCTGCAGCACGCGCTGCAAACAGGAAAGAAACAAAATATTGCCCAAATGTA
GGCAAAGGCATTCGGCTGCCTTGACCTCCGCCGGGCCGGGCCCTGCCTGACTCAGCTCCTTACTCAGCGC
TCGCTTCCTCCCTCCGGCTGCCACCGCCGCAGCGCACACCCTGACAAAGAGTGGCCCTTAACGGGCTCTG
AGGTGCACCCAGCAGTGCACTCAGCAGTCCAAGGGCCGGCCTGGAGGTTTGCACCGCTACGTGCTGACAT
TAGCATTGAACTTGGCCCTGGGTAGTGCTGCAGGCCGGGCGGGGTGGGTGTAGAGAGTGCAGCGCGCGTT
GCACCCGGTGCCCCTTCCCCTCCCTTGCATCCCAGCAGGCTGCACCCCAGCACCAGGCCCGTGCATGCAT
GCTCCTGGTGTTATTGCAGCCTGGTGCATGCATGCGTCTTGATGGTGCAGCGCTGTGCATGCATCCTCCT
TGGTGTGTAGCAGTCTAGTGCATGCATACCCCTCGGTGTTATTGCTGCTCTGTGCACGCACGCTCATTGT
ATCACTTCATCCCAGTGCATGCACTCACACTGGAGCGATTGCTGCTCGGTGCACGCACACTCATTGTATC
ACTGCAGCTCAGTGGCTGCACGCACACCGGTGTTATTGCTGCTCGGTGCGTGCATGCACATCAGTGTCGC
TGCAGCTCAGTGCATGCACGCTCATTGCCCATCGCTATCCCTGCCTCTCCTGCTGGCGCTCCCCGGGAGG
TGACTTCAAGGGGACCGCAGGACCACCTCGGGGGTGGGGGGAGGGCTGCACACGCGGACCCCGCTCCCCC
TCCCCAACAAAGCACTGTGGAATCAAAAAGGGGGGAGGGGGGATGGAGGGGCGCGTCACACCCCCGCCCC
ACACCCTCACCTCGAGGTGAGCCCCACGTTCTGCTTCACTCTCCCCATCTC
Features (pLannotate 1.2.2; 18 found; start..end, strand, type, name):
    237..1206    +  intron         chimeric intron: chimera between introns from chicken β-actin and rabbit β-globin
   1260..1967    +  CDS            mCherry: mCherry is a basic (constitutively fluorescent) red fluorescent protein published in 2004, derived from Discosoma sp.. It is reported to be a very rapidly-maturing monomer with low acid sensitivity.
   1983..2690    +  CDS            mCherry: mCherry is a basic (constitutively fluorescent) red fluorescent protein published in 2004, derived from Discosoma sp.. It is reported to be a very rapidly-maturing monomer with low acid sensitivity.
   2697..3200    +  CDS            Cdk5rap2 (fragment): CK5P2_RAT - Experimental evidence at protein level: Swiss-Prot protein existence level 1. Potential regulator of CDK5 activity via its interaction with CDK5R1. Negative regulator of centriole disengagement (licensing) which maintains centriole engagement and cohesion. Involved in regulation of mitotic spindle orientation (By similarity). Plays a role in the spindle checkpoint activation by acting as a transcriptional regulator of both BUBR1 and MAD2 promoter. Required for the recruitment of AKAP9 to centrosomes (By similarity). Plays a role in neurogenesis. Contrary to higher mammalian ortholo
   3203..3230    +  misc_feature   MCS (fragment): multiple cloning site
   3249..3334    +  CDS            large T antigen (fragment): large T antigen from SV40 (simian virus 40)
   3357..3491    +  polyA_signal   SV40 poly(A) signal: SV40 polyadenylation signal
   3529..3545    -  protein_bind   lac operator: The lac repressor binds to the lac operator to inhibit transcription in E. coli. This inhibition can be relieved by adding lactose or isopropyl-β-D-thiogalactopyranoside (IPTG). lac repressor encoded by lacI
   3553..3583    -  promoter       lac promoter: promoter for the E. coli lac operon
   3598..3619    -  protein_bind   CAP binding site: CAP binding activates transcription in the presence of cAMP. E. coli catabolite activator protein
   3632..3724    -  CDS            lacI (fragment): lac repressor; lacI; The lac repressor binds to the lac operator to inhibit transcription in E. coli. This inhibition can be relieved by adding lactose or isopropyl-β-D-thiogalactopyranoside (IPTG).
   3907..4495    -  rep_origin     ori: high-copy-number ColE1/pMB1/pBR322/pUC origin of replication
   4666..5526    -  CDS            AmpR: β-lactamase; bla; confers resistance to ampicillin, carbenicillin, and related antibiotics
   5527..5631    -  promoter       AmpR promoter: bla
   5726..5761    +  CDS            rop (fragment): Rop protein, which maintains plasmids at low copy number; rop
   5863..5962    +  misc_feature   bom (fragment): basis of mobility region from pBR322
   5968..6122    -  CDS            lacZα (fragment): LacZα fragment of β-galactosidase; lacZ fragment
   7922..236     +  promoter       chicken β-actin promoter (across the origin): No description available
