[The description below was written by a language model from this plasmid's Addgene catalogue record and pLannotate feature annotations shown in this document.]
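Description:
pBactin-td-mCherry-Cdk5rap2-CTD is a mammalian expression plasmid of about 8 kb, built on a pBeta-actin backbone (specifically by modifying a pBeta-actin-AcGFP-Cdk5rap2-CTD parent). It is maintained in E. coli through a high-copy ColE1/pUC-type origin and selected with ampicillin via the β-lactamase gene. The feature table also picks up remnants of older cloning vectors (fragments of lacI, lacZα, rop and the pBR322 bom region, plus a lac promoter/operator), which appear to be backbone carry-over rather than functional parts of the expression unit. No mammalian selection marker is annotated.

The expression cassette is driven by the chicken β-actin promoter, followed by an intron that the catalogue calls the chicken β-actin intron and the annotation identifies as a chimeric chicken β-actin/rabbit β-globin intron; such an intron generally improves transcript processing and expression. Downstream lie two consecutive mCherry coding sequences forming a tandem (td) red fluorescent tag, fused at their C-terminal end to a roughly 500 bp fragment of Cdk5rap2 that best matches the rat protein in the annotation. This corresponds to the carboxy-terminal, centrosome-targeting domain (CTD). A short multiple cloning site remnant and an SV40 polyadenylation signal terminate the transcript. The catalogued insert, listed with Discosoma sp. as species and cloned between NheI and BglII sites, matches the size of the td-mCherry portion, consistent with replacement of AcGFP in the parent plasmid.

The fusion is intended to act in a dominant-negative manner: the overexpressed, fluorescently trackable CTD occupies centrosomal binding sites and displaces endogenous Cdk5rap2 from centrosomes. The associated work used it to study centrosomal microtubule nucleation in projection neuron migration in the developing brain.
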