Addgene plasmid #196854: pBactin-td-mCherry-Cdk5rap2-CTD
Purpose: Expression of the centrosome targeting carboxy-terminal domain (CTD) of Cdk5rap2 fused to tandem (td)-mCherry. Used to displace endogenous Cdk5rap2 from centrosomes.
Depositing lab: Frank Bradke. Publication: Centrosomal microtubule nucleation regulates radial migration of projection neurons independently of polarization in the developing brain. Vinopal S, Dupraz S, Alfadil E, Pietralla T, Bendre S, Stiess M, Falk S, Camargo Ortega G, Maghelli N, Tolic IM, Smejkal J, Gotz M, Bradke F. Neuron. 2023 Apr 19;111(8):1241-1263.e16. doi: 10.1016/j.neuron.2023.01.020. Epub 2023 Feb 15. PubMed 36796357.
Backbone
  Vector backbone: pBeta-actin-AcGFP-Cdk5rap2-CTD
  Backbone size w/o insert (bp): 6513
  Vector type: Mammalian Expression
Growth in bacteria
  Bacterial resistance: Ampicillin, 100 μg/mL
  Growth temperature: 37°C
  Growth strain: DH5alpha
  Copy number: High Copy
Gene/Insert
  Gene/Insert name: td-mCherry-Cdk5rap2-CTD
  Species: Discosoma sp.
  Insert size (bp): 1441
  Mutation: None (wt)
  Entrez Gene: Cdk5rap2
  Promoter: Chicken bactin (plus Chicken bactin intron)
  Cloning method: Restriction Enzyme; 5′ cloning site NheI (not destroyed); 3′ cloning site BglII (not destroyed)
  Sequencing primers: 5′ pCAG forward (5'-GCAACGTGCTGGTTATTGTG-3'); 3′ SV40pA-R (5'-GAAATTTGTGATGCTATTGC-3')
Resource information
  A portion of this plasmid was derived from a plasmid made by: pBeta-actin [Kapitein et al. , 2010]
Terms and licenses: Academic/Nonprofit Terms; Industry Terms: Not Available to Industry
How to cite: pBactin-td-mCherry-Cdk5rap2-CTD was a gift from Frank Bradke (Addgene plasmid # 196854 ; http://n2t.net/addgene:196854 ; RRID:Addgene_196854)
